Addgene plasmid #216181: pHAGE2-TetO-SOX17E57G
Purpose: Generate lentiviruses encoding for human SOX17E57G (HMG box numbering); for use in pluripotency reprogramming
Depositing lab: Ralf Jauch. Depositing organization: University of Hong Kong. Publication: An acidic residue within the OCT4 dimerization interface of SOX17 is necessary and sufficient to overcome its pluripotency-inducing activity. Ho SY, Hu H, Ho DHH, Renom APS, Yeung SW, Boerner F, Weng M, Hutchins AP, Jauch R. Stem Cell Reports. 2025 Mar 11;20(3):102398. doi: 10.1016/j.stemcr.2025.102398. Epub 2025 Feb 6. PubMed 39919754.
Backbone
  Vector backbone: pHAGE2-TetO
  Vector type: Lentiviral
Growth in bacteria
  Bacterial resistance: Ampicillin, 100 μg/mL
  Growth temperature: 37°C
  Growth strain: NEB Stable
  Copy number: High Copy
Gene/Insert
  Gene/Insert name: SOX17
  Species: H. sapiens (human)
  Mutation: Glu113Glu (silent mutation); Glu120Glu (silent mutation); Glu122Gly
  Entrez Gene: SOX17 (a.k.a. VUR3)
  Cloning method: Restriction Enzyme; 5′ cloning site Unknown (unknown if destroyed)
Terms and licenses: Academic/Nonprofit Terms; Industry Terms: Not Available to Industry
How to cite: pHAGE2-TetO-SOX17E57G was a gift from Ralf Jauch (Addgene plasmid # 216181 ; http://n2t.net/addgene:216181 ; RRID:Addgene_216181)
