[The description below was written by a language model from this plasmid's Addgene catalogue record and pLannotate feature annotations shown in this document.]
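Description:
pHAGE2-TetO-SOX17E57G is an HIV-1-based lentiviral transfer plasmid built on the pHAGE2-TetO backbone and designed for doxycycline-regulated expression of a mutant human SOX17. It is maintained in E. coli through a high-copy ColE1/pUC-type origin and selected with ampicillin via the bla gene. The recorded host is a recombination-stabilising strain, as is common for plasmids carrying repeated LTR sequences. The annotated viral elements comprise a truncated 5' LTR, the Ψ packaging signal with an adjoining gag fragment, the Rev response element, and the cPPT/CTS. Downstream lies a self-inactivating ΔU3 3' LTR, which contains a loxP site. After reverse transcription this site would be copied into both LTRs, in principle allowing Cre-mediated excision of the integrated provirus. Because no viral structural or enzymatic genes are intact, virus production requires packaging and envelope functions supplied in trans.

The payload is a single expression cassette. A tetracycline response element with seven tetO repeats is joined to a minimal CMV promoter and drives the full-length SOX17 coding sequence, followed by WPRE to enhance transcript stability and expression. No epitope tag, reporter or mammalian selection marker is annotated. Transcription depends on a Tet transactivator such as rtTA, which this plasmid does not encode and which must be provided separately.

The insert carries Glu122Gly, which corresponds to E57G in HMG-box numbering, plus two silent changes at Glu113 and Glu120. The associated study concerns an acidic residue in the OCT4 dimerisation interface of SOX17 that governs its pluripotency-inducing activity. The stated use is to generate lentivirus encoding this variant for pluripotency reprogramming experiments.
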