Features (pLannotate 1.2.2; 27 found; start..end, strand, type, name):
    377..634     +  LTR            5' LTR (truncated): truncated 5' long terminal repeat (LTR) from HIV-1
    681..806     +  misc_feature   HIV-1 Ψ: packaging signal of human immunodeficiency virus type 1
    790..1128    +  CDS            HIV-1 gag (fragment): gag protein from human immunodeficiency virus 1; gag
   1303..1536    +  misc_feature   RRE: The Rev response element (RRE) of HIV-1 allows for Rev-dependent mRNA export from the nucleus to the cytoplasm.
   1913..2013    +  CDS            Rev (fragment): human immunodeficiency virus 1 (HIV-1) Rev protein; rev; enhances nuclear export of unspliced and incompletely spliced viral mRNAs
   2058..2175    +  misc_feature   cPPT/CTS: central polypurine tract and central termination sequence of HIV-1
   2217..2237    -  promoter       SV40 promoter (fragment): SV40 enhancer and early promoter
   2251..2521    +  protein_bind   tetracycline response element: contains seven copies of the tetracycline operator tetO tetracycline repressor TetR
   2532..2549    +  misc_feature   MCS (fragment): pUC18/19 multiple cloning site
   2549..2616    +  promoter       tight TRE promoter (fragment): Tet-responsive promoter PTight, consisting of seven tet operator sequences followed by the minimal CMV promoter
   2691..3932    +  CDS            SOX17: SOX17_HUMAN - Experimental evidence at protein level: Swiss-Prot protein existence level 1. Acts as transcription regulator that binds target promoter DNA and bends the DNA. Binds to the sequences 5'-AACAAT-'3 or 5'- AACAAAG-3'. Modulates transcriptional regulation via WNT3A. Inhibits Wnt signaling. Promotes degradation of activated CTNNB1. Plays a key role in the regulation of embryonic development. Required for normal development of the definitive gut endoderm. Required for normal looping of the embryonic heart tube. Plays an important role in embryonic and postnatal vascular development, in
   3955..4543    +  misc_feature   WPRE: woodchuck hepatitis virus posttranscriptional regulatory element
   4596..4615    +  misc_feature   cPPT/CTS (fragment): central polypurine tract and central termination sequence of HIV-1
   4617..4652    +  LTR            3' LTR (ΔU3) (fragment): self-inactivating 3' long terminal repeat (LTR) from HIV-1
   4673..4706    +  protein_bind   loxP: Cre-mediated recombination occurs in the 8-bp core sequence (GCATACAT). Cre recombinase
   4725..4905    +  LTR            5' LTR (truncated): truncated 5' long terminal repeat (LTR) from HIV-1
   5038..5142    +  promoter       AmpR promoter: bla
   5143..6003    +  CDS            AmpR: β-lactamase; bla; confers resistance to ampicillin, carbenicillin, and related antibiotics
   6174..6762    +  rep_origin     ori: high-copy-number ColE1/pMB1/pBR322/pUC origin of replication
   6945..6999    +  CDS            lacI (fragment): lac repressor; lacI; The lac repressor binds to the lac operator to inhibit transcription in E. coli. This inhibition can be relieved by adding lactose or isopropyl-β-D-thiogalactopyranoside (IPTG).
   7005..7098    +  rep_origin     SV40 ori (fragment): SV40 origin of replication
   7123..7160    +  CDS            lacI (fragment): lac repressor; lacI; The lac repressor binds to the lac operator to inhibit transcription in E. coli. This inhibition can be relieved by adding lactose or isopropyl-β-D-thiogalactopyranoside (IPTG).
   7173..7194    +  protein_bind   CAP binding site: CAP binding activates transcription in the presence of cAMP. E. coli catabolite activator protein
   7209..7239    +  promoter       lac promoter: promoter for the E. coli lac operon
   7247..7263    +  protein_bind   lac operator: The lac repressor binds to the lac operator to inhibit transcription in E. coli. This inhibition can be relieved by adding lactose or isopropyl-β-D-thiogalactopyranoside (IPTG). lac repressor encoded by lacI
   7297..7380    +  polyA_signal   SV40 poly(A) signal (fragment): SV40 polyadenylation signal
   7547..329     +  CDS            nef (fragment) (across the origin): NEF_HV1BR - Experimental evidence at protein level: Swiss-Prot protein existence level 1. Extracellular Nef protein targets CD4(+) T-lymphocytes for apoptosis by interacting with CXCR4 surface receptors (PubMed:14990729). From Human immunodeficiency virus type 1 group M subtype B (isolate BRU/LAI) (HIV-1).
>Addgene plasmid #216181 | pHAGE2-TetO-SOX17E57G | addgene full sequence | sequence record 431912 | Addgene NGS Result
TGGAAGGGCTAATTCACTCCCAAAGAAGACAAGATATCCTTGATCTGTGGATCTACCACACACAAGGCTA
CTTCCCTGATTAGCAGAACTACACACCAGGGCCAGGGGTCAGATATCCACTGACCTTTGGATGGTGCTAC
AAGCTAGTACCAGTTGAGCCAGATAAGGTAGAAGAGGCCAATAAAGGAGAGAACACCAGCTTGTTACACC
CTGTGAGCCTGCATGGGATGGATGACCCGGAGAGAGAAGTGTTAGAGTGGAGGTTTGACAGCCGCCTAGC
ATTTCATCACGTGGCCCGAGAGCTGCATCCGGAGTACTTCAAGAACTGCTGATATCGAGCTTGCTACAAG
GGACTTTCCGCTGGGGACTTTCCAGGGAGGCGTGGCCTGGGCGGGACTGGGGAGTGGCGAGCCCTCAGAT
CCTGCATATAAGCAGCTGCTTTTTGCCTGTACTGGGTCTCTCTGGTTAGACCAGATCTGAGCCTGGGAGC
TCTCTGGCTAACTAGGGAACCCACTGCTTAAGCCTCAATAAAGCTTGCCTTGAGTGCTTCAAGTAGTGTG
TGCCCGTCTGTTGTGTGACTCTGGTAACTAGAGATCCCTCAGACCCTTTTAGTCAGTGTGGAAAATCTCT
AGCAGTGGCGCCCGAACAGGGACTTGAAAGCGAAAGGGAAACCAGAGGAGCTCTCTCGACGCAGGACTCG
GCTTGCTGAAGCGCGCACGGCAAGAGGCGAGGGGCGGCGACTGGTGAGTACGCCAAAAATTTTGACTAGC
GGAGGCTAGAAGGAGAGAGATGGGTGCGAGAGCGTCAGTATTAAGCGGGGGAGAATTAGATCGCGATGGG
AAAAAATTCGGTTAAGGCCAGGGGGAAAGAAAAAATATAAATTAAAACATATAGTATGGGCAAGCAGGGA
GCTAGAACGATTCGCAGTTAATCCTGGCCTGTTAGAAACATCAGAAGGCTGTAGACAAATACTGGGACAG
CTACAACCATCCCTTCAGACAGGATCAGAAGAACTTAGATCATTATATAATACAGTAGCAACCCTCTATT
GTGTGCATCAAAGGATAGAGATAAAAGACACCAAGGAAGCTTTAGACAAGATAGAGGAAGAGCAAAACAA
AAGTAAGACCACCGCACAGCAAGCGGCCGGCCGCTGATCTTCAGACCTGGAGGAGGAGATATGAGGGACA
ATTGGAGAAGTGAATTATATAAATATAAAGTAGTAAAAATTGAACCATTAGGAGTAGCACCCACCAAGGC
AAAGAGAAGAGTGGTGCAGAGAGAAAAAAGAGCAGTGGGAATAGGAGCTTTGTTCCTTGGGTTCTTGGGA
GCAGCAGGAAGCACTATGGGCGCAGCGTCAATGACGCTGACGGTACAGGCCAGACAATTATTGTCTGGTA
TAGTGCAGCAGCAGAACAATTTGCTGAGGGCTATTGAGGCGCAACAGCATCTGTTGCAACTCACAGTCTG
GGGCATCAAGCAGCTCCAGGCAAGAATCCTGGCTGTGGAAAGATACCTAAAGGATCAACAGCTCCTGGGG
ATTTGGGGTTGCTCTGGAAAACTCATTTGCACCACTGCTGTGCCTTGGAATGCTAGTTGGAGTAATAAAT
CTCTGGAACAGATTTGGAATCACACGACCTGGATGGAGTGGGACAGAGAAATTAACAATTACACAAGCTT
AATACACTCCTTAATTGAAGAATCGCAAAACCAGCAAGAAAAGAATGAACAAGAATTATTGGAATTAGAT
AAATGGGCAAGTTTGTGGAATTGGTTTAACATAACAAATTGGCTGTGGTATATAAAATTATTCATAATGA
TAGTAGGAGGCTTGGTAGGTTTAAGAATAGTTTTTGCTGTACTTTCTATAGTGAATAGAGTTAGGCAGGG
ATATTCACCATTATCGTTTCAGACCCACCTCCCAACCCCGAGGGGACCCGACAGGCCCGAAGGAATAGAA
GAAGAAGGTGGAGAGAGAGACAGAGACAGATCCATTCGATTAGTGAACGGATCTCGACGGTATCGCCGAA
TTCACAAATGGCAGTATTCATCCACAATTTTAAAAGAAAAGGGGGGATTGGGGGGTACAGTGCAGGGGAA
AGAATAGTAGACATAATAGCAACAGACATACAAACTAAAGAATTACAAAAACAAATTACAAAAATTCAAA
ATTTTCGGGTTTATTACAGGGACAGCAGAGATCCAGTTTGGACTAGTCCACACCCTAACTGACACACTCG
AGTTTACCACTCCCTATCAGTGATAGAGAAAAGTGAAAGTCGAGTTTACCACTCCCTATCAGTGATAGAG
AAAAGTGAAAGTCGAGTTTACCACTCCCTATCAGTGATAGAGAAAAGTGAAAGTCGAGTTTACCACTCCC
TATCAGTGATAGAGAAAAGTGAAAGTCGAGTTTACCACTCCCTATCAGTGATAGAGAAAAGTGAAAGTCG
AGTTTACCACTCCCTATCAGTGATAGAGAAAAGTGAAAGTCGAGTTTACCACTCCCTATCAGTGATAGAG
AAAAGTGAAAGTCGAGCTCGGTACCCGGGTCGAGGTAGGCATGTACGGTGGGAGGCCTATATAAGCAGAG
CTCGTTTAGTGAACCGTCAGATCGCCTGGAGACGCCATCCACGCTGTTTTGACCTCCATAGAAGACACCG
GGACCGATCCAGCCTGCGGCCACCACCGGTATGAGCAGCCCGGATGCGGGATACGCCAGTGACGACCAGA
GCCAGACCCAGAGCGCGCTGCCCGCGGTGATGGCCGGGCTGGGCCCCTGCCCCTGGGCCGAGTCGCTGAG
CCCCATCGGGGACATGAAGGTGAAGGGCGAGGCGCCGGCGAACAGCGGAGCACCGGCCGGGGCCGCGGGC
CGAGCCAAGGGCGAGTCCCGTATCCGGCGGCCGATGAACGCTTTCATGGTGTGGGCTAAGGACGAGCGCA
AGCGGCTGGCGCAGCAGAATCCAGACCTGCACAACGCCGAGTTGAGCAAGATGCTGGGCAAGTCGTGGAA
GGCGCTGACGCTGGCGGAAAAGCGGCCCTTCGTGGAGGAAGCAGGGCGGCTGCGCGTGCAGCACATGCAG
GACCACCCCAACTACAAGTACCGGCCGCGGCGGCGCAAGCAGGTGAAGCGGCTGAAGCGGGTGGAGGGCG
GCTTCCTGCACGGCCTGGCTGAGCCGCAGGCGGCCGCGCTGGGCCCCGAGGGCGGCCGCGTGGCCATGGA
CGGCCTGGGCCTCCAGTTCCCCGAGCAGGGCTTCCCCGCCGGCCCGCCGCTGCTGCCTCCGCACATGGGC
GGCCACTACCGCGACTGCCAGAGTCTGGGCGCGCCTCCGCTCGACGGCTACCCGTTGCCCACGCCCGACA
CGTCCCCGCTGGACGGCGTGGACCCCGACCCGGCTTTCTTCGCCGCCCCGATGCCCGGGGACTGCCCGGC
GGCCGGCACCTACAGCTACGCGCAGGTCTCGGACTACGCTGGCCCCCCGGAGCCTCCCGCCGGTCCCATG
CACCCCCGACTCGGCCCAGAGCCCGCGGGTCCCTCGATTCCGGGCCTCCTGGCGCCACCCAGCGCCCTTC
ACGTGTACTACGGCGCGATGGGCTCGCCCGGGGCGGGCGGCGGGCGCGGCTTCCAGATGCAGCCGCAACA
CCAGCACCAGCACCAGCACCAGCACCACCCCCCGGGCCCCGGACAGCCGTCGCCCCCTCCGGAGGCACTG
CCCTGCCGGGACGGCACGGACCCCAGTCAGCCCGCCGAGCTCCTCGGGGAGGTGGACCGCACGGAATTTG
AACAGTATCTGCACTTCGTGTGCAAGCCTGAGATGGGCCTCCCCTACCAGGGGCATGACTCCGGTGTGAA
TCTCCCCGACAGCCACGGGGCCATTTCCTCGGTGGTGTCCGACGCCAGCTCCGCGGTATATTACTGCAAC
TATCCTGACGTGTGAGTCGACATCGATAGATCCTAATCAACCTCTGGATTACAAAATTTGTGAAAGATTG
ACTGGTATTCTTAACTATGTTGCTCCTTTTACGCTATGTGGATACGCTGCTTTAATGCCTTTGTATCATG
CTATTGCTTCCCGTATGGCTTTCATTTTCTCCTCCTTGTATAAATCCTGGTTGCTGTCTCTTTATGAGGA
GTTGTGGCCCGTTGTCAGGCAACGTGGCGTGGTGTGCACTGTGTTTGCTGACGCAACCCCCACTGGTTGG
GGCATTGCCACCACCTGTCAGCTCCTTTCCGGGACTTTCGCTTTCCCCCTCCCTATTGCCACGGCGGAAC
TCATCGCCGCCTGCCTTGCCCGCTGCTGGACAGGGGCTCGGCTGTTGGGCACTGACAATTCCGTGGTGTT
GTCGGGGAAATCATCGTCCTTTCCTTGGCTGCTCGCCTGTGTTGCCACCTGGATTCTGCGCGGGACGTCC
TTCTGCTACGTCCCTTCGGCCCTCAATCCAGCGGACCTTCCTTCCCGCGGCCTGCTGCCGGCTCTGCGGC
CTCTTCCGCGTCTTCGCCTTCGCCCTCAGACGAGTCGGATCTCCCTTTGGGCCGCCTCCCCGCCTGGTAC
CTTTAAGACCAATGACTTACAAGGCAGCTGTAGATCTTAGCCACTTTTTAAAAGAAAAGGGGGGACTGGA
AGGGCTAATTCACTCCCAACGAAGACAAGATCACCTGCAGGACAGGCGCGCCATAACTTCGTATAGCATA
CATTATACGAAGTTATCTGCTTTTTGCTTGTACTGGGTCTCTCTGGTTAGACCAGATCTGAGCCTGGGAG
CTCTCTGGCTAACTAGGGAACCCACTGCTTAAGCCTCAATAAAGCTTGCCTTGAGTGCTTCAAGTAGTGT
GTGCCCGTCTGTTGTGTGACTCTGGTAACTAGAGATCCCTCAGACCCTTTTAGTCAGTGTGGAAAATCTC
TAGCACCCGGGCGATTAAGGAAAGGGCTAGATCATTCTTGAAGACGAAAGGGCCTCGTGATACGCCTATT
TTTATAGGTTAATGTCATGATAATAATGGTTTCTTAGACGTCAGGTGGCACTTTTCGGGGAAATGTGCGC
GGAACCCCTATTTGTTTATTTTTCTAAATACATTCAAATATGTATCCGCTCATGAGACAATAACCCTGAT
AAATGCTTCAATAATATTGAAAAAGGAAGAGTATGAGTATTCAACATTTCCGTGTCGCCCTTATTCCCTT
TTTTGCGGCATTTTGCCTTCCTGTTTTTGCTCACCCAGAAACGCTGGTGAAAGTAAAAGATGCTGAAGAT
CAGTTGGGTGCACGAGTGGGTTACATCGAACTGGATCTCAACAGCGGTAAGATCCTTGAGAGTTTTCGCC
CCGAAGAACGTTTTCCAATGATGAGCACTTTTAAAGTTCTGCTATGTGGCGCGGTATTATCCCGTGTTGA
CGCCGGGCAAGAGCAACTCGGTCGCCGCATACACTATTCTCAGAATGACTTGGTTGAGTACTCACCAGTC
ACAGAAAAGCATCTTACGGATGGCATGACAGTAAGAGAATTATGCAGTGCTGCCATAACCATGAGTGATA
ACACTGCGGCCAACTTACTTCTGACAACGATCGGAGGACCGAAGGAGCTAACCGCTTTTTTGCACAACAT
GGGGGATCATGTAACTCGCCTTGATCGTTGGGAACCGGAGCTGAATGAAGCCATACCAAACGACGAGCGT
GACACCACGATGCCTGTAGCAATGGCAACAACGTTGCGCAAACTATTAACTGGCGAACTACTTACTCTAG
CTTCCCGGCAACAATTAATAGACTGGATGGAGGCGGATAAAGTTGCAGGACCACTTCTGCGCTCGGCCCT
TCCGGCTGGCTGGTTTATTGCTGATAAATCTGGAGCCGGTGAGCGTGGGTCTCGCGGTATCATTGCAGCA
CTGGGGCCAGATGGTAAGCCCTCCCGTATCGTAGTTATCTACACGACGGGGAGTCAGGCAACTATGGATG
AACGAAATAGACAGATCGCTGAGATAGGTGCCTCACTGATTAAGCATTGGTAACTGTCAGACCAAGTTTA
CTCATATATACTTTAGATTGATTTAAAACTTCATTTTTAATTTAAAAGGATCTAGGTGAAGATCCTTTTT
GATAATCTCATGACCAAAATCCCTTAACGTGAGTTTTCGTTCCACTGAGCGTCAGACCCCGTAGAAAAGA
TCAAAGGATCTTCTTGAGATCCTTTTTTTCTGCGCGTAATCTGCTGCTTGCAAACAAAAAAACCACCGCT
ACCAGCGGTGGTTTGTTTGCCGGATCAAGAGCTACCAACTCTTTTTCCGAAGGTAACTGGCTTCAGCAGA
GCGCAGATACCAAATACTGTTCTTCTAGTGTAGCCGTAGTTAGGCCACCACTTCAAGAACTCTGTAGCAC
CGCCTACATACCTCGCTCTGCTAATCCTGTTACCAGTGGCTGCTGCCAGTGGCGATAAGTCGTGTCTTAC
CGGGTTGGACTCAAGACGATAGTTACCGGATAAGGCGCAGCGGTCGGGCTGAACGGGGGGTTCGTGCACA
CAGCCCAGCTTGGAGCGAACGACCTACACCGAACTGAGATACCTACAGCGTGAGCTATGAGAAAGCGCCA
CGCTTCCCGAAGGGAGAAAGGCGGACAGGTATCCGGTAAGCGGCAGGGTCGGAACAGGAGAGCGCACGAG
GGAGCTTCCAGGGGGAAACGCCTGGTATCTTTATAGTCCTGTCGGGTTTCGCCACCTCTGACTTGAGCGT
CGATTTTTGTGATGCTCGTCAGGGGGGCGGAGCCTATGGAAAAACGCCAGCAACGCGGCCTTTTTACGGT
TCCTGGCCTTTTGCTGGCCTTTTGCTCACATGTTCTTTCCTGCGTTATCCCCTGATTCTGTGGATAACCG
TATTACCGCCTTTGAGTGAGCTGATACCGCTCGCCGCAGCCGAACGACCGAGCGCAGCGAGTCAGTGAGC
GAGGAAGCGGAAGAGCGCCCAATACGCAAACCGCCTCTCCCCGCGCGTTGGCCGATTCATTAATGCAGCA
AGCTCATGGCTGACTAATTTTTTTTATTTATGCAGAGGCCGAGGCCGCCTCGGCCTCTGAGCTATTCCAG
AAGTAGTGAGGAGGCTTTTTTGGAGGCCTAGGCTTTTGCAAAAAGCTCCCCGTGGCACGACAGGTTTCCC
GACTGGAAAGCGGGCAGTGAGCGCAACGCAATTAATGTGAGTTAGCTCACTCATTAGGCACCCCAGGCTT
TACACTTTATGCTTCCGGCTCGTATGTTGTGTGGAATTGTGAGCGGATAACAATTTCACACAGGAAACAG
CTATGACATGATTACGAATTTCACAAATAAAGCATTTTTTTCACTGCATTCTAGTTGTGGTTTGTCCAAA
CTCATCAATGTATCTTATCATGTCTGGATCAACTGGATAACTCAAGCTAACCAAAATCATCCCAAACTTC
CCACCCCATACCCTATTACCACTGCCAATTACCTGTGGTTTCATTTACTCTAAACCTGTGATTCCTCTGA
ATTATTTTCATTTTAAAGAAATTGTATTTGTTAAATATGTACTACAAACTTAGTAGT
